>Addgene plasmid #120420 | pcDNA3 - mSRSF6 | depositor full sequence | sequence record 228624 | pcDNA3 - mSRSF6 sequence 6421 bps
GACGGATCGGGAGATCTCCCGATCCCCTATGGTCGACTCTCAGTACAATCTGCTCTGATGCCGCATAGTT
AAGCCAGTATCTGCTCCCTGCTTGTGTGTTGGAGGTCGCTGAGTAGTGCGCGAGCAAAATTTAAGCTACA
ACAAGGCAAGGCTTGACCGACAATTGCATGAAGAATCTGCTTAGGGTTAGGCGTTTTGCGCTGCTTCGCG
ATGTACGGGCCAGATATACGCGTTGACATTGATTATTGACTAGTTATTAATAGTAATCAATTACGGGGTC
ATTAGTTCATAGCCCATATATGGAGTTCCGCGTTACATAACTTACGGTAAATGGCCCGCCTGGCTGACCG
CCCAACGACCCCCGCCCATTGACGTCAATAATGACGTATGTTCCCATAGTAACGCCAATAGGGACTTTCC
ATTGACGTCAATGGGTGGACTATTTACGGTAAACTGCCCACTTGGCAGTACATCAAGTGTATCATATGCC
AAGTACGCCCCCTATTGACGTCAATGACGGTAAATGGCCCGCCTGGCATTATGCCCAGTACATGACCTTA
TGGGACTTTCCTACTTGGCAGTACATCTACGTATTAGTCATCGCTATTACCATGGTGATGCGGTTTTGGC
AGTACATCAATGGGCGTGGATAGCGGTTTGACTCACGGGGATTTCCAAGTCTCCACCCCATTGACGTCAA
TGGGAGTTTGTTTTGGCACCAAAATCAACGGGACTTTCCAAAATGTCGTAACAACTCCGCCCCATTGACG
CAAATGGGCGGTAGGCGTGTACGGTGGGAGGTCTATATAAGCAGAGCTCTCTGGCTAACTAGAGAACCCA
CTGCTTACTGGCTTATCGAAATTAATACGACTCACTATAGGGAGACCCAAGCTTGGTACCGAGCTCGGAT
CCGCCACCATGCCGCGCGTCTACATAGGACGCCTGAGCTACAACGTCCGCGAGAAGGACATCCAGCGCTT
TTTCAGCGGCTACGGCCGCCTCCTCGAGATCGACCTCAAAAATGGGTACGGTTTCGTGGAGTTCGAGGAC
TCCCGGGATGCCGACGATGCCGTGTACGAGCTCAACAGCAAGGAGCTGTGCGGCGAGCGCGTGATCGTAG
AGCACGCCCGGGGCCCGCGCCGCGACCGCGATGGCTACAGCTACGGAAGCCGC
[309 nt withheld, positions 1174-1482]
CGCTCCTACTCTGGCAGTAGATCCAGATCACGGTCTAGAAGAAGGTCTCGGAGTAGGAGTCGCAGAAGCA
GCCGCAGTAGATCTCGAAGTATCTCAAAAAGTCGCTCCCGATCTAGGTCTCGGAGCAAAGGTCGATCCCG
ATCCCGCTCAAAAGGCAGGAAATCCAGATCAAAGAGCAAATCGAAGCCCAAGTCTGACCGGGGCTCCCAT
TCCCACTCAAGAAGCAGGTCTAAGGATAAGTATGGGAAGTCACGTAGTAGGTCACGGTCTCGGTCCCCCA
AAGAGAACGGCAAAGGAGACATAAAGTCAAAGTCCAGATCCCGGAGCCAGTCTCGGTCCCACTCGCCTCT
ACCTGCTCCACCCTCAAAGGCTCGGTCCATGTCCCCTCCGCCAAAAAGAGCTTCAAGGTCCCGTTCTAGA
TCTCGTTCAAGGTCCAGATCAAGTTCCAGAGATTAAGCGGCCGCTCGAGCATGCATCTAGAGGGCCCTAT
TCTATAGTGTCACCTAAATGCTAGAGCTCGCTGATCAGCCTCGACTGTGCCTTCTAGTTGCCAGCCATCT
GTTGTTTGCCCCTCCCCCGTGCCTTCCTTGACCCTGGAAGGTGCCACTCCCACTGTCCTTTCCTAATAAA
ATGAGGAAATTGCATCGCATTGTCTGAGTAGGTGTCATTCTATTCTGGGGGGTGGGGTGGGGCAGGACAG
CAAGGGGGAGGATTGGGAAGACAATAGCAGGCATGCTGGGGATGCGGTGGGCTCTATGGCTTCTGAGGCG
GAAAGAACCAGCTGGGGCTCTAGGGGGTATCCCC
[124 nt withheld, positions 2287-2410]
C
[32 nt withheld, positions 2412-2443]
CA
[57 nt withheld, positions 2446-2502]
A
[49 nt withheld, positions 2504-2552]
CCTTTGACGTTGGAGTCCACGTTCTTT
[37 nt withheld, positions 2580-2616]
ACCCTATCTCGGTCTATTCTTTTGATTTATAAGGGATTTTGGGGATTTCGGCCTATTGGTTAAAAAATGA
GCTGATTTAACAAAAATTTAACGCGAATTAATTCTGTGGAATGTGTGTCAGTTAGGGTGTGGAAAGTCCC
CAGGCTCCCCAGGCAGGCAGAAGTATGCAAAGCATGCATCTCAATTAGTCAGCAACCAGGTGTGGAAAGT
CCCCAGGCTCCCCAGCAGGCAGAAGTATGCAAAGCATGCATCTCAATTAGTCAGCAACCATAGTCCCGCC
CCTAACTCCGCCCATCCCGCCCCTAACTCCGCCCAGTTCCGCCCATTCTCCGCCCCATGGCTGACTAATT
TTTTTTATTTATGCAGAGGCCGAGGCCGCCTCTGCCTCTGAGCTATTCCAGAAGTAGTGAGGAGGCTTTT
TTGGAGGCCTAGGCTTTTGCAAAAAGCTCCCGGGAGCTTGTATATCCATTTTCGGATCTGATCAAGAGAC
AGGATGAGGATCGTTTCGCATGATTGAACAAGATGGATTGCACGCAGGTTCTCCGGCCGCTTGGGTGGAG
AGGCTATTCGGCTATGACTGGGCACAACAGACAATCGGCTGCTCTGATGCCGCCGTGTTCCGGCTGTCAG
CGCAGGGGCGCCCGGTTCTTTTTGTCAAGACCGACCTGTCCGGTGCCCTGAATGAACTGCAGGACGAGGC
AGCGCGGCTATCGTGGCTGGCCACGACGGGCGTTCCTTGCGCAGCTGTGCTCGACGTTGTCACTGAAGCG
GGAAGGGACTGGCTGCTATTGGGCGAAGTGCCGGGGCAGGATCTCCTGTCATCTCACCTTGCTCCTGCCG
AGAAAGTATCCATCATGGCTGATGCAATGCGGCGGCTGCATACGCTTGATCCGGCTACCTGCCCATTCGA
CCACCAAGCGAAACATCGCATCGAGCGAGCACGTACTCGGATGGAAGCCGGTCTTGTCGATCAGGATGAT
CTGGACGAAGAGCATCAGGGGCTCGCGCCAGCCGAACTGTTCGCCAGGCTCAAGGCGCGCATGCCCGACG
GCGAGGATCTCGTCGTGACCCATGGCGATGCCTGCTTGCCGAATATCATGGTGGAAAATGGCCGCTTTTC
TGGATTCATCGACTGTGGCCGGCTGGGTGTGGCGGACCGCTATCAGGACATAGCGTTGGCTACCCGTGAT
ATTGCTGAAGAGCTTGGCGGCGAATGGGCTGACCGCTTCCTCGTGCTTTACGGTATCGCCGCTCCCGATT
CGCAGCGCATCGCCTTCTATCGCCTTCTTGACGAGTTCTTCTGAGCGGGACTCTGGGGTTCGAAATGACC
GACCAAGCGACGCCCAACCTGCCATCACGAGATTTCGATTCCACCGCCGCCTTCTATGAAAGGTTGGGCT
TCGGAATCGTTTTCCGGGACGCCGGCTGGATGATCCTCCAGCGCGGGGATCTCATGCTGGAGTTCTTCGC
CCACCCCAACTTGTTTATTGCAGCTTATAATGGTTACAAATAAAGCAATAGCATCACAAATTTCACAAAT
AAAGCATTTTTTTCACTGCATTCTAGTTGTGGTTTGTCCAAACTCATCAATGTATCTTATCATGTCTGTA
TACCGTCGACCTCTAGCTAGAGCTTGGCGTAATCATGGTCATAGCTGTTTCCTGTGTGAAATTGTTATCC
GCTCACAATTCCACACAACATACGAGCCGGAAGCATAAAGTGTAAAGCCTGGGGTGCCTAATGAGTGAGC
TAACTCACATTAATTGCGTTGCGCTCACTGCCCGCTTTCCAGTCGGGAAACCTGTCGTGCCAGCTGCATT
AATGAATCGGCCAACGCGCGGGGAGAGGCGGTTTGCGTATTGGGCGCTCTTCCGCTTCCTCGCTCACTGA
CTCGCTGCGCTCGGTCGTTCGGCTGCGGCGAGCGGTATCAGCTCACTCAAAGGCGGTAATACGGTTATCC
ACAGAATCAGGGGATAACGCAGGAAAGAACATGTGAGCAAAAGGCCAGCAAAAGGCCAGGAACCGTAAAA
AGGCCGCGTTGCTGGCGTTTTTCCATAGGCTCCGCCCCCCTGACGAGCATCACAAAAATCGACGCTCAAG
TCAGAGGTGGCGAAACCCGACAGGACTATAAAGATACCAGGCGTTTCCCCCTGGAAGCTCCCTCGTGCGC
TCTCCTGTTCCGACCCTGCCGCTTACCGGATACCTGTCCGCCTTTCTCCCTTCGGGAAGCGTGGCGCTTT
CTCAATGCTCACGCTGTAGGTATCTCAGTTCGGTGTAGGTCGTTCGCTCCAAGCTGGGCTGTGTGCACGA
ACCCCCCGTTCAGCCCGACCGCTGCGCCTTATCCGGTAACTATCGTCTTGAGTCCAACCCGGTAAGACAC
GACTTATCGCCACTGGCAGCAGCCACTGGTAACAGGATTAGCAGAGCGAGGTATGTAGGCGGTGCTACAG
AGTTCTTGAAGTGGTGGCCTAACTACGGCTACACTAGAAGGACAGTATTTGGTATCTGCGCTCTGCTGAA
GCCAGTTACCTTCGGAAAAAGAGTTGGTAGCTCTTGATCCGGCAAACAAACCACCGCTGGTAGCGGTGGT
TTTTTTGTTTGCAAGCAGCAGATTACGCGCAGAAAAAAAGGATCTCAAGAAGATCCTTTGATCTTTTCTA
CGGGGTCTGACGCTCAGTGGAACGAAAACTCACGTTAAGGGATTTTGGTCATGAGATTATCAAAAAGGAT
CTTCACCTAGATCCTTTTAAATTAAAAATGAAGTTTTAAATCAATCTAAAGTATATATGAGTAAACTTGG
TCTGACAGTTACCAATGCTTAATCAGTGAGGCACCTATCTCAGCGATCTGTCTATTTCGTTCATCCATAG
TTGCCTGACTCCCCGTCGTGTAGATAACTACGATACGGGAGGGCTTACCATCTGGCCCCAGTGCTGCAAT
GATACCGCGAGACCCACGCTCACCGGCTCCAGATTTATCAGCAATAAACCAGCCAGCCGGAAGGGCCGAG
CGCAGAAGTGGTCCTGCAACTTTATCCGCCTCCATCCAGTCTATTAATTGTTGCCGGGAAGCTAGAGTAA
GTAGTTCGCCAGTTAATAGTTTGCGCAACGTTGTTGCCATTGCTACAGGCATCGTGGTGTCACGCTCGTC
GTTTGGTATGGCTTCATTCAGCTCCGGTTCCCAACGATCAAGGCGAGTTACATGATCCCCCATGTTGTGC
AAAAAAGCGGTTAGCTCCTTCGGTCCTCCGATCGTTGTCAGAAGTAAGTTGGCCGCAGTGTTATCACTCA
TGGTTATGGCAGCACTGCATAATTCTCTTACTGTCATGCCATCCGTAAGATGCTTTTCTGTGACTGGTGA
GTACTCAACCAAGTCATTCTGAGAATAGTGTATGCGGCGACCGAGTTGCTCTTGCCCGGCGTCAATACGG
GATAATACCGCGCCACATAGCAGAACTTTAAAAGTGCTCATCATTGGAAAACGTTCTTCGGGGCGAAAAC
TCTCAAGGATCTTACCGCTGTTGAGATCCAGTTCGATGTAACCCACTCGTGCACCCAACTGATCTTCAGC
ATCTTTTACTTTCACCAGCGTTTCTGGGTGAGCAAAAACAGGAAGGCAAAATGCCGCAAAAAAGGGAATA
AGGGCGACACGGAAATGTTGAATACTCATACTCTTCCTTTTTCAATATTATTGAAGCATTTATCAGGGTT
ATTGTCTCATGAGCGGATACATATTTGAATGTATTTAGAAAAATAAACAAATAGGGGTTCCGCGCACATT
TCCCCGAAAAGTGCCACCTGACGTC
Features (pLannotate 1.2.2; 21 found; start..end, strand, type, name):
     36..80      -  misc_feature   bom (fragment): basis of mobility region from pBR322
    235..614     +  enhancer       CMV enhancer: human cytomegalovirus immediate early enhancer
    615..818     +  promoter       CMV promoter: human cytomegalovirus (CMV) immediate early promoter
    814..847     +  LTR            5' LTR (truncated) (fragment): truncated 5' long terminal repeat (LTR) from HIV-1
    863..881     +  promoter       T7 promoter: promoter for bacteriophage T7 RNA polymerase
    919..1503    +  CDS            Srsf6 (fragment) (sequence partly withheld): SRSF6_MOUSE - Also known as Sfrs6, Srp55. Experimental evidence at protein level: Swiss-Prot protein existence level 1. Plays a role in constitutive splicing and modulates the selection of alternative splice sites. Plays a role in the alternative splicing of MAPT/Tau exon 10. Binds to alternative exons of TNC pre- mRNA and promotes the expression of alternatively spliced TNC. Plays a role in wound healing and in the regulation of keratinocyte differentiation and proliferation via its role in alternative splicing (By similarity). From Mus musculus (Mouse).
   1973..1991    -  promoter       SP6 promoter: promoter for bacteriophage SP6 RNA polymerase
   2017..2241    +  polyA_signal   bGH poly(A) signal: bovine growth hormone polyadenylation signal
   2245..2266    +  promoter       SV40 promoter (fragment): SV40 enhancer and early promoter
   2287..2715    +  rep_origin     f1 ori (sequence partly withheld): f1 bacteriophage origin of replication; arrow indicates direction of (+) strand synthesis
   2729..3059    +  promoter       SV40 promoter: SV40 enhancer and early promoter
   3126..3917    +  CDS            neo: KKA2_KLEPN - Also known as kan, nptII. Experimental evidence at protein level: Swiss-Prot protein existence level 1. Resistance to kanamycin, neomycin, paromomycin, ribostamycin, butirosin and gentamicin B. From Klebsiella pneumoniae.
   3941..4099    +  CDS            ble (fragment): BLE_KLEPN - Experimental evidence at protein level: Swiss-Prot protein existence level 1. Binding protein with a strong affinity to the bleomycin family of antibiotics. Binds to CL990; an antimitotic-antibiotic compound. From Klebsiella pneumoniae.
   4094..4215    +  polyA_signal   SV40 poly(A) signal: SV40 polyadenylation signal
   4288..4304    -  protein_bind   lac operator: The lac repressor binds to the lac operator to inhibit transcription in E. coli. This inhibition can be relieved by adding lactose or isopropyl-β-D-thiogalactopyranoside (IPTG). lac repressor encoded by lacI
   4312..4342    -  promoter       lac promoter: promoter for the E. coli lac operon
   4357..4378    -  protein_bind   CAP binding site: CAP binding activates transcription in the presence of cAMP. E. coli catabolite activator protein
   4391..4483    -  CDS            lacI (fragment): lac repressor; lacI; The lac repressor binds to the lac operator to inhibit transcription in E. coli. This inhibition can be relieved by adding lactose or isopropyl-β-D-thiogalactopyranoside (IPTG).
   4666..5254    -  rep_origin     ori: high-copy-number ColE1/pMB1/pBR322/pUC origin of replication
   5425..6285    -  CDS            AmpR: β-lactamase; bla; confers resistance to ampicillin, carbenicillin, and related antibiotics
   6286..6390    -  promoter       AmpR promoter: bla
