>Addgene plasmid #120420 | pcDNA3 - mSRSF6 | addgene full sequence | sequence record 233659 | Addgene NGS Result
GACATTGATTATTGACTAGTTATTAATAGTAATCAATTACGGGGTCATTAGTTCATAGCCCATATATGGA
GTTCCGCGTTACATAACTTACGGTAAATGGCCCGCCTGGCTGACCGCCCAACGACCCCCGCCCATTGACG
TCAATAATGACGTATGTTCCCATAGTAACGCCAATAGGGACTTTCCATTGACGTCAATGGGTGGAGTATT
TACGGTAAACTGCCCACTTGGCAGTACATCAAGTGTATCATATGCCAAGTACGCCCCCTATTGACGTCAA
TGACGGTAAATGGCCCGCCTGGCATTATGCCCAGTACATGACCTTATGGGACTTTCCTACTTGGCAGTAC
ATCTACGTATTAGTCATCGCTATTACCATGGTGATGCGGTTTTGGCAGTACATCAATGGGCGTGGATAGC
GGTTTGACTCACGGGGATTTCCAAGTCTCCACCCCATTGACGTCAATGGGAGTTTGTTTTGGCACCAAAA
TCAACGGGACTTTCCAAAATGTCGTAACAACTCCGCCCCATTGACGCAAATGGGCGGTAGGCGTGTACGG
TGGGAGGTCTATATAAGCAGAGCTCTCTGGCTAACTAGAGAACCCACTGCTTACTGGCTTATCGAAATTA
ATACGACTCACTATAGGGAGACCCAAGCTTGGTACCGAGCTCGGATCCGCCACCATGCCGCGCGTCTACA
TAGGACGCCTGAGCTACAACGTCCGCGAGAAGGACATCCAGCGCTTTTTCAGCGGCTACGGCCGCCTCCT
CGAGATCGACCTCAAAAATGGGTACGGTTTCGTGGAGTTCGAGGACTCCCGGGATGCCGACGATGCCGTG
TACGAGCTCAACAGCAAGGAGCTGTGCGGCGAGCGCGTGATCGTAGAGCACGCCCGGGGCCCGCGCCGCG
ACCGCGATGGCTACAGCTACGGAAGCCGC
[309 nt withheld, positions 940-1248]
CGCTCCTACTCTGGCAGTAGATCCAGATCACGGTCTAGAAGAAGGTCTCGGAGTAGGAGTCGCAGAAGCA
GCCGCAGTAGATCTCGAAGTATCTCAAAAAGTCGCTCCCGATCTAGGTCTCGGAGCAAAGGTCGATCCCG
ATCCCGCTCAAAAGGCAGGAAATCCAGATCAAAGAGCAAATCGAAGCCCAAGTCTGACCGGGGCTCCCAT
TCCCACTCAAGAAGCAGGTCTAAGGATAAGTATGGGAAGTCACGTAGTAGGTCACGGTCTCGGTCCCCCA
AAGAGAACGGCAAAGGAGACATAAAGTCAAAGTCCAGATCCCGGAGCCAGTCTCGGTCCCACTCGCCTCT
ACCTGCTCCACCCTCAAAGGCTCGGTCCATGTCCCCTCCGCCAAAAAGAGCTTCAAGGTCCCGTTCTAGA
TCTCGTTCAAGGTCCAGATCAAGTTCCAGAGATTAAGCGGCCGCTCGAGCATGCATCTAGAGGGCCCTAT
TCTATAGTGTCACCTAAATGCTAGAGCTCGCTGATCAGCCTCGACTGTGCCTTCTAGTTGCCAGCCATCT
GTTGTTTGCCCCTCCCCCGTGCCTTCCTTGACCCTGGAAGGTGCCACTCCCACTGTCCTTTCCTAATAAA
ATGAGGAAATTGCATCGCATTGTCTGAGTAGGTGTCATTCTATTCTGGGGGGTGGGGTGGGGCAGGACAG
CAAGGGGGAGGATTGGGAAGACAATAGCAGGCATGCTGGGGATGCGGTGGGCTCTATGGCTTCTGAGGCG
GAAAGAACCAGCTGGGGCTCTAGGGGGTATCCCC
[124 nt withheld, positions 2053-2176]
C
[91 nt withheld, positions 2178-2268]
A
[49 nt withheld, positions 2270-2318]
CCTTTGACGTTGGAGTCCACGTTCTTT
[37 nt withheld, positions 2346-2382]
ACCCTATCTCGGTCTATTCTTTTGATTTATAAGGGATTTTGCCGATTTCGGCCTATTGGTTAAAAAATGA
GCTGATTTAACAAAAATTTAACGCGAATTAATTCTGTGGAATGTGTGTCAGTTAGGGTGTGGAAAGTCCC
CAGGCTCCCCAGCAGGCAGAAGTATGCAAAGCATGCATCTCAATTAGTCAGCAACCAGGTGTGGAAAGTC
CCCAGGCTCCCCAGCAGGCAGAAGTATGCAAAGCATGCATCTCAATTAGTCAGCAACCATAGTCCCGCCC
CTAACTCCGCCCATCCCGCCCCTAACTCCGCCCAGTTCCGCCCATTCTCCGCCCCATGGCTGACTAATTT
TTTTTATTTATGCAGAGGCCGAGGCCGCCTCTGCCTCTGAGCTATTCCAGAAGTAGTGAGGAGGCTTTTT
TGGAGGCCTAGGCTTTTGCAAAAAGCTCCCGGGAGCTTGTATATCCATTTTCGGATCTGATCAAGAGACA
GGATGAGGATCGTTTCGCATGATTGAACAAGATGGATTGCACGCAGGTTCTCCGGCCGCTTGGGTGGAGA
GGCTATTCGGCTATGACTGGGCACAACAGACAATCGGCTGCTCTGATGCCGCCGTGTTCCGGCTGTCAGC
GCAGGGGCGCCCGGTTCTTTTTGTCAAGACCGACCTGTCCGGTGCCCTGAATGAACTGCAGGACGAGGCA
GCGCGGCTATCGTGGCTGGCCACGACGGGCGTTCCTTGCGCAGCTGTGCTCGACGTTGTCACTGAAGCGG
GAAGGGACTGGCTGCTATTGGGCGAAGTGCCGGGGCAGGATCTCCTGTCATCTCACCTTGCTCCTGCCGA
GAAAGTATCCATCATGGCTGATGCAATGCGGCGGCTGCATACGCTTGATCCGGCTACCTGCCCATTCGAC
CACCAAGCGAAACATCGCATCGAGCGAGCACGTACTCGGATGGAAGCCGGTCTTGTCGATCAGGATGATC
TGGACGAAGAGCATCAGGGGCTCGCGCCAGCCGAACTGTTCGCCAGGCTCAAGGCGCGCATGCCCGACGG
CGAGGATCTCGTCGTGACCCATGGCGATGCCTGCTTGCCGAATATCATGGTGGAAAATGGCCGCTTTTCT
GGATTCATCGACTGTGGCCGGCTGGGTGTGGCGGACCGCTATCAGGACATAGCGTTGGCTACCCGTGATA
TTGCTGAAGAGCTTGGCGGCGAATGGGCTGACCGCTTCCTCGTGCTTTACGGTATCGCCGCTCCCGATTC
GCAGCGCATCGCCTTCTATCGCCTTCTTGACGAGTTCTTCTGAGCGGGACTCTGGGGTTCGAAATGACCG
ACCAAGCGACGCCCAACCTGCCATCACGAGATTTCGATTCCACCGCCGCCTTCTATGAAAGGTTGGGCTT
CGGAATCGTTTTCCGGGACGCCGGCTGGATGATCCTCCAGCGCGGGGATCTCATGCTGGAGTTCTTCGCC
CACCCCAACTTGTTTATTGCAGCTTATAATGGTTACAAATAAAGCAATAGCATCACAAATTTCACAAATA
AAGCATTTTTTTCACTGCATTCTAGTTGTGGTTTGTCCAAACTCATCAATGTATCTTATCATGTCTGTAT
ACCGTCGACCTCTAGCTAGAGCTTGGCGTAATCATGGTCATAGCTGTTTCCTGTGTGAAATTGTTATCCG
CTCACAATTCCACACAACATACGAGCCGGAAGCATAAAGTGTAAAGCCTGGGGTGCCTAATGAGTGAGCT
AACTCACATTAATTGCGTTGCGCTCACTGCCCGCTTTCCAGTCGGGAAACCTGTCGTGCCAGCTGCATTA
ATGAATCGGCCAACGCGCGGGGAGAGGCGGTTTGCGTATTGGGCGCTCTTCCGCTTCCTCGCTCACTGAC
TCGCTGCGCTCGGTCGTTCGGCTGCGGCGAGCGGTATCAGCTCACTCAAAGGCGGTAATACGGTTATCCA
CAGAATCAGGGGATAACGCAGGAAAGAACATGTGAGCAAAAGGCCAGCAAAAGGCCAGGAACCGTAAAAA
GGCCGCGTTGCTGGCGTTTTTCCATAGGCTCCGCCCCCCTGACGAGCATCACAAAAATCGACGCTCAAGT
CAGAGGTGGCGAAACCCGACAGGACTATAAAGATACCAGGCGTTTCCCCCTGGAAGCTCCCTCGTGCGCT
CTCCTGTTCCGACCCTGCCGCTTACCGGATACCTGTCCGCCTTTCTCCCTTCGGGAAGCGTGGCGCTTTC
TCATAGCTCACGCTGTAGGTATCTCAGTTCGGTGTAGGTCGTTCGCTCCAAGCTGGGCTGTGTGCACGAA
CCCCCCGTTCAGCCCGACCGCTGCGCCTTATCCGGTAACTATCGTCTTGAGTCCAACCCGGTAAGACACG
ACTTATCGCCACTGGCAGCAGCCACTGGTAACAGGATTAGCAGAGCGAGGTATGTAGGCGGTGCTACAGA
GTTCTTGAAGTGGTGGCCTAACTACGGCTACACTAGAAGAACAGTATTTGGTATCTGCGCTCTGCTGAAG
CCAGTTACCTTCGGAAAAAGAGTTGGTAGCTCTTGATCCGGCAAACAAACCACCGCTGGTAGCGGTGGTT
TTTTTGTTTGCAAGCAGCAGATTACGCGCAGAAAAAAAGGATCTCAAGAAGATCCTTTGATCTTTTCTAC
GGGGTCTGACGCTCAGTGGAACGAAAACTCACGTTAAGGGATTTTGGTCATGAGATTATCAAAAAGGATC
TTCACCTAGATCCTTTTAAATTAAAAATGAAGTTTTAAATCAATCTAAAGTATATATGAGTAAACTTGGT
CTGACAGTTACCAATGCTTAATCAGTGAGGCACCTATCTCAGCGATCTGTCTATTTCGTTCATCCATAGT
TGCCTGACTCCCCGTCGTGTAGATAACTACGATACGGGAGGGCTTACCATCTGGCCCCAGTGCTGCAATG
ATACCGCGAGACCCACGCTCACCGGCTCCAGATTTATCAGCAATAAACCAGCCAGCCGGAAGGGCCGAGC
GCAGAAGTGGTCCTGCAACTTTATCCGCCTCCATCCAGTCTATTAATTGTTGCCGGGAAGCTAGAGTAAG
TAGTTCGCCAGTTAATAGTTTGCGCAACGTTGTTGCCATTGCTACAGGCATCGTGGTGTCACGCTCGTCG
TTTGGTATGGCTTCATTCAGCTCCGGTTCCCAACGATCAAGGCGAGTTACATGATCCCCCATGTTGTGCA
AAAAAGCGGTTAGCTCCTTCGGTCCTCCGATCGTTGTCAGAAGTAAGTTGGCCGCAGTGTTATCACTCAT
GGTTATGGCAGCACTGCATAATTCTCTTACTGTCATGCCATCCGTAAGATGCTTTTCTGTGACTGGTGAG
TACTCAACCAAGTCATTCTGAGAATAGTGTATGCGGCGACCGAGTTGCTCTTGCCCGGCGTCAATACGGG
ATAATACCGCGCCACATAGCAGAACTTTAAAAGTGCTCATCATTGGAAAACGTTCTTCGGGGCGAAAACT
CTCAAGGATCTTACCGCTGTTGAGATCCAGTTCGATGTAACCCACTCGTGCACCCAACTGATCTTCAGCA
TCTTTTACTTTCACCAGCGTTTCTGGGTGAGCAAAAACAGGAAGGCAAAATGCCGCAAAAAAGGGAATAA
GGGCGACACGGAAATGTTGAATACTCATACTCTTCCTTTTTCAATATTATTGAAGCATTTATCAGGGTTA
TTGTCTCATGAGCGGATACATATTTGAATGTATTTAGAAAAATAAACAAATAGGGGTTCCGCGCACATTT
CCCCGAAAAGTGCCACCTGACGTCGACGGATCGGGAGATCTCCCGATCCCCTATGGTGCACTCTCAGTAC
AATCTGCTCTGATGCCGCATAGTTAAGCCAGTATCTGCTCCCTGCTTGTGTGTTGGAGGTCGCTGAGTAG
TGCGCGAGCAAAATTTAAGCTACAACAAGGCAAGGCTTGACCGACAATTGCATGAAGAATCTGCTTAGGG
TTAGGCGTTTTGCGCTGCTTCGCGATGTACGGGCCAGATATACGCGTT
Features (pLannotate 1.2.2; 21 found; start..end, strand, type, name):
      1..380     +  enhancer       CMV enhancer: human cytomegalovirus immediate early enhancer
    381..584     +  promoter       CMV promoter: human cytomegalovirus (CMV) immediate early promoter
    580..613     +  LTR            5' LTR (truncated) (fragment): truncated 5' long terminal repeat (LTR) from HIV-1
    629..647     +  promoter       T7 promoter: promoter for bacteriophage T7 RNA polymerase
    685..1269    +  CDS            Srsf6 (fragment) (sequence partly withheld): SRSF6_MOUSE - Also known as Sfrs6, Srp55. Experimental evidence at protein level: Swiss-Prot protein existence level 1. Plays a role in constitutive splicing and modulates the selection of alternative splice sites. Plays a role in the alternative splicing of MAPT/Tau exon 10. Binds to alternative exons of TNC pre- mRNA and promotes the expression of alternatively spliced TNC. Plays a role in wound healing and in the regulation of keratinocyte differentiation and proliferation via its role in alternative splicing (By similarity). From Mus musculus (Mouse).
   1739..1757    -  promoter       SP6 promoter: promoter for bacteriophage SP6 RNA polymerase
   1783..2007    +  polyA_signal   bGH poly(A) signal: bovine growth hormone polyadenylation signal
   2011..2032    +  promoter       SV40 promoter (fragment): SV40 enhancer and early promoter
   2053..2481    +  rep_origin     f1 ori (sequence partly withheld): f1 bacteriophage origin of replication; arrow indicates direction of (+) strand synthesis
   2495..2824    +  promoter       SV40 promoter: SV40 enhancer and early promoter
   2891..3682    +  CDS            neo: KKA2_KLEPN - Also known as kan, nptII. Experimental evidence at protein level: Swiss-Prot protein existence level 1. Resistance to kanamycin, neomycin, paromomycin, ribostamycin, butirosin and gentamicin B. From Klebsiella pneumoniae.
   3706..3864    +  CDS            ble (fragment): BLE_KLEPN - Experimental evidence at protein level: Swiss-Prot protein existence level 1. Binding protein with a strong affinity to the bleomycin family of antibiotics. Binds to CL990; an antimitotic-antibiotic compound. From Klebsiella pneumoniae.
   3859..3980    +  polyA_signal   SV40 poly(A) signal: SV40 polyadenylation signal
   4053..4069    -  protein_bind   lac operator: The lac repressor binds to the lac operator to inhibit transcription in E. coli. This inhibition can be relieved by adding lactose or isopropyl-β-D-thiogalactopyranoside (IPTG). lac repressor encoded by lacI
   4077..4107    -  promoter       lac promoter: promoter for the E. coli lac operon
   4122..4143    -  protein_bind   CAP binding site: CAP binding activates transcription in the presence of cAMP. E. coli catabolite activator protein
   4156..4248    -  CDS            lacI (fragment): lac repressor; lacI; The lac repressor binds to the lac operator to inhibit transcription in E. coli. This inhibition can be relieved by adding lactose or isopropyl-β-D-thiogalactopyranoside (IPTG).
   4431..5019    -  rep_origin     ori: high-copy-number ColE1/pMB1/pBR322/pUC origin of replication
   5190..6050    -  CDS            AmpR: β-lactamase; bla; confers resistance to ampicillin, carbenicillin, and related antibiotics
   6051..6155    -  promoter       AmpR promoter: bla
   6214..6266    -  misc_feature   bom (fragment): basis of mobility region from pBR322
