[The description below was written by a language model from this plasmid's Addgene catalogue record and pLannotate feature annotations shown in this document.]
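Description:
pcDNA3 - mSRSF6 is a mammalian expression plasmid of about 6.4 kb, built on the pcDNA3 backbone to overexpress mouse Srsf6 (also called SRP55 or B52), a serine/arginine-rich splicing factor involved in constitutive splicing and in the choice of alternative splice sites. The roughly 1 kb insert was cloned between BamHI and NotI, both of which remain intact. It sits downstream of the human cytomegalovirus immediate-early enhancer and promoter and upstream of the bovine growth hormone polyadenylation signal, an arrangement that gives strong constitutive transcription in transfected mammalian cells. T7 and SP6 phage promoters flank the cloning region and can serve for in vitro transcription or as sequencing primer sites. No epitope tag or reporter is recorded.

In E. coli the plasmid is maintained at high copy through a ColE1/pUC-type origin and selected with ampicillin via the β-lactamase gene. An f1 origin is also present, allowing single-stranded DNA production. For mammalian cells, a second cassette places the neomycin phosphotransferase gene under the SV40 early promoter with an SV40 polyadenylation signal, so stable transfectants can be selected with G418.

The two sequence records, one supplied by the depositor and one from repository sequencing, differ by a single nucleotide in length and carry the same set of features. In both, the automated annotation marks only about 585 bp as an Srsf6 fragment, shorter than the stated insert. This may reflect poor matching across the repetitive RS-rich C-terminal region, but the record does not explain it. Short hits to an HIV-1 LTR, ble, lacI and bom appear to be backbone remnants rather than functional elements. The associated study concerns regulation of incomplete huntingtin mRNA splicing.
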