Addgene plasmid #120420: pcDNA3 - mSRSF6
Purpose: overexpression of mouse Srsf6
Depositing lab: Gillian Bates & Andreas Neueder. Depositing organization: University College London. Publication: Regulatory mechanisms of incomplete huntingtin mRNA splicing. Neueder A, Dumas AA, Benjamin AC, Bates GP. Nat Commun. 2018 Sep 27;9(1):3955. doi: 10.1038/s41467-018-06281-3. PubMed 30262848.
Backbone
  Vector backbone: pcDNA3
  Backbone size w/o insert (bp): 5395
  Vector type: Mammalian Expression
Growth in bacteria
  Bacterial resistance: Ampicillin, 100 μg/mL
  Growth temperature: 37°C
  Growth strain: DH5alpha
  Copy number: High Copy
Gene/Insert
  Gene/Insert name: SRSF6 (alt name: SRP55, B52)
  Species: M. musculus (mouse)
  Insert size (bp): 1026
  Entrez Gene: Srsf6 (a.k.a. 1210001E11Rik, Sfrs6)
  Promoter: CMV immediate/early
  Cloning method: Restriction Enzyme; 5′ cloning site BamHI (not destroyed); 3′ cloning site NotI (not destroyed)
  Sequencing primers: 5′ unknown
Terms and licenses: Academic/Nonprofit Terms; Industry Terms: Not Available to Industry
How to cite: pcDNA3 - mSRSF6 was a gift from Gillian Bates & Andreas Neueder (Addgene plasmid # 120420 ; http://n2t.net/addgene:120420 ; RRID:Addgene_120420)
